Addgene plasmid #213071: pαH-S-RRAR-OMICRON.BA.5
Purpose: Mammalian cell expression of SARS-CoV-2 Spike protein of Omicron.5 with with furin side intact
Depositing lab: Priyamvada Acharya. Publication: SARS-CoV-2 Omicron XBB lineage spike structures, conformations, antigenicity, and receptor recognition. Zhang QE, Lindenberger J, Parsons R, Thakur B, Parks R, Park CS, Huang X, Sammour S, Janowska K, Spence TN, Edwards RJ, Martin M, Williams WB, Gobeil S, Montefiori DC, Korber B, Saunders KO, Haynes BF, Haynes BF, Henderson R, Acharya P. bioRxiv [Preprint]. 2024 Mar 12:2024.02.12.580004. doi: 10.1101/2024.02.12.580004. PubMed 38405707.
Backbone
  Vector backbone: pαH
  Backbone size w/o insert (bp): 4744
  Total vector size (bp): 8355
  Vector type: Mammalian Expression
Growth in bacteria
  Bacterial resistance: Ampicillin, 100 μg/mL
  Growth temperature: 37°C
  Growth strain: DH5alpha
  Copy number: High Copy
Gene/Insert
  Gene/Insert name: pαH-S-RRAR-OMICRON.BA.5 (alt name: S-RRAR-IOmicron.BA.5)
  Insert size (bp): 3607
  Mutation: Ectodomain (AAs 1-1208); 682-685, furin site intact; T19I, del 24-26, A27S, del 69-70, G142D, V213G, G339D, S371F, S373P, S375F, T376A, D405N, R408S, K417N, N440K, L452R, S477N, T478K, E484A, F486V, Q493R, Q498R, N501Y, Y505H, D614G, H655Y, N679K,P681H, N764K, D796Y, Q954H, N969K
  Entrez Gene: S (a.k.a. GU280_gp02, spike glycoprotein)
  Tag / fusion protein: HRV 3C cleavage site (before tags) C terminal on backbone 8X His tag C and 2X Strep-Tag II C terminal on backbone (C terminal on backbone)
  Cloning method: Unknown
  Sequencing primers: 5′ cctctgctaaccatgttcatgc
Terms and licenses: Academic/Nonprofit Terms; Industry Terms: Not Available to Industry
Depositor comments: A portion of this plasmid was derived from a plasmid made by Jason McLellan;
How to cite: pαH-S-RRAR-OMICRON.BA.5 was a gift from Priyamvada Acharya (Addgene plasmid # 213071 ; http://n2t.net/addgene:213071 ; RRID:Addgene_213071)
