[The description below was written by a language model from this plasmid's Addgene catalogue record and pLannotate feature annotations shown in this document.]
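Description:
pαH-S-RRAR-OMICRON.BA.5 is a mammalian expression plasmid of about 8.4 kb, built on the pαH backbone, for producing the soluble ectodomain of the SARS-CoV-2 Omicron BA.5 spike glycoprotein. In bacteria it is maintained through a high-copy ColE1/pUC-type origin and selected with ampicillin via the β-lactamase gene and its own promoter. Remnants of the lac promoter, operator and CAP site, together with a lacI fragment, are carry-overs from the cloning backbone and play no evident role in expression.

Transcription in mammalian cells is driven by a CAG-type arrangement: the CMV immediate-early enhancer, the chicken β-actin promoter and a chimeric β-actin/β-globin intron, with a rabbit β-globin polyadenylation signal downstream. The short globin "CDS" fragments flagged on either side of the insert most likely reflect untranslated β-globin sequence belonging to this cassette rather than expressed protein. The insert encodes spike residues 1–1208, lacking the transmembrane and cytoplasmic regions, and carries the recorded BA.5 substitutions and deletions, including del 69-70, L452R, F486V, N501Y, D614G and P681H. The "RRAR" in the name indicates that the furin cleavage site at positions 682–685 is left intact rather than mutated, so the S1/S2 junction remains cleavable. According to the record, the C-terminus carries an HRV 3C protease site followed by an 8X His tag and a 2X Strep-Tag II, allowing affinity purification and subsequent tag removal. The automated annotation picked up only one Strep-Tag II copy and did not annotate the region between the spike coding sequence and that tag.

The associated work concerns Omicron-lineage spike structures, conformations, antigenicity and receptor recognition, which fits use of this plasmid for preparing recombinant spike protein for structural and binding studies.
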