Features (pLannotate 1.2.2; 15 found; start..end, strand, type, name):
      4..383     +  enhancer       CMV enhancer: human cytomegalovirus immediate early enhancer
    385..661     +  promoter       chicken β-actin promoter: No description available
    662..1678    +  intron         chimeric intron: chimera between introns from chicken β-actin and rabbit β-globin
   1676..1753    +  CDS            HBBC_AMMLE (fragment): Experimental evidence at protein level: Swiss-Prot protein existence level 1. Involved in oxygen transport from the lung to the various peripheral tissues. From Ammotragus lervia (Barbary sheep) (Antilope lervia).
   1766..5374    +  CDS            S (fragment): SPIKE_SARS2 - Experimental evidence at protein level: Swiss-Prot protein existence level 1. [Spike glycoprotein]: May down-regulate host tetherin (BST2) by lysosomal degradation, thereby counteracting its antiviral activity. From Severe acute respiratory syndrome coronavirus 2 (2019-nCoV) (SARS-CoV-2).
   5591..5614    +  CDS            Strep-Tag II: peptide that binds Strep-Tactin®, an engineered form of streptavidin
   5636..5710    +  CDS            HBB (fragment): HBB_PONPY - Experimental evidence at transcript level: Swiss-Prot protein existence level 2. Involved in oxygen transport from the lung to the various peripheral tissues. From Pongo pygmaeus (Bornean orangutan).
   5781..5836    +  polyA_signal   β-globin poly(A) signal: rabbit β-globin polyadenylation signal (Gil and Proudfoot, 1987)
   6221..6237    -  protein_bind   lac operator: The lac repressor binds to the lac operator to inhibit transcription in E. coli. This inhibition can be relieved by adding lactose or isopropyl-β-D-thiogalactopyranoside (IPTG). lac repressor encoded by lacI
   6245..6275    -  promoter       lac promoter: promoter for the E. coli lac operon
   6290..6311    -  protein_bind   CAP binding site: CAP binding activates transcription in the presence of cAMP. E. coli catabolite activator protein
   6327..6428    -  CDS            lacI (fragment): LACI_ECOLI - Experimental evidence at protein level: Swiss-Prot protein existence level 1. Repressor of the lactose operon. Binds allolactose as an inducer. From Escherichia coli (strain K12).
   6611..7199    -  rep_origin     ori: high-copy-number ColE1/pMB1/pBR322/pUC origin of replication
   7370..8230    -  CDS            AmpR: β-lactamase; bla; confers resistance to ampicillin, carbenicillin, and related antibiotics
   8231..8335    -  promoter       AmpR promoter: bla
>Addgene plasmid #213071 | pαH-S-RRAR-OMICRON.BA.5 | addgene full sequence | sequence record 422361 | Addgene NGS Result
GTCGACATTGATTATTGACTAGTTATTAATAGTAATCAATTACGGGGTCATTAGTTCATAGCCCATATAT
GGAGTTCCGCGTTACATAACTTACGGTAAATGGCCCGCCTGGCTGACCGCCCAACGACCCCCGCCCATTG
ACGTCAATAATGACGTATGTTCCCATAGTAACGCCAATAGGGACTTTCCATTGACGTCAATGGGTGGAGT
ATTTACGGTAAACTGCCCACTTGGCAGTACATCAAGTGTATCATATGCCAAGTACGCCCCCTATTGACGT
CAATGACGGTAAATGGCCCGCCTGGCATTATGCCCAGTACATGACCTTATGGGACTTTCCTACTTGGCAG
TACATCTACGTATTAGTCATCGCTATTACCATGGTCGAGGTGAGCCCCACGTTCTGCTTCACTCTCCCCA
TCTCCCCCCCCTCCCCACCCCCAATTTTGTATTTATTTATTTTTTAATTATTTTGTGCAGCGATGGGGGC
GGGGGGGGGGGGGGGCGCGCGCCAGGCGGGGCGGGGCGGGGCGAGGGGCGGGGCGGGGCGAGGCGGAGAG
GTGCGGCGGCAGCCAATCAGAGCGGCGCGCTCCGAAAGTTTCCTTTTATGGCGAGGCGGCGGCGGCGGCG
GCCCTATAAAAAGCGAAGCGCGCGGCGGGCGGGAGTCGCTGCGCGCTGCCTTCGCCCCGTGCCCCGCTCC
GCCGCCGCCTCGCGCCGCCCGCCCCGGCTCTGACTGACCGCGTTACTCCCACAGGTGAGCGGGCGGGACG
GCCCTTCTCCTCCGGGCTGTAATTAGCGCTTGGTTTAATGACGGCTTGTTTCTTTTCTGTGGCTGCGTGA
AAGCCTTGAGGGGCTCCGGGAGGGCCCTTTGTGCGGGGGGAGCGGCTCGGGGGGTGCGTGCGTGTGTGTG
TGCGTGGGGAGCGCCGCGTGCGGCTCCGCGCTGCCCGGCGGCTGTGAGCGCTGCGGGCGCGGCGCGGGGC
TTTGTGCGCTCCGCAGTGTGCGCGAGGGGAGCGCGGCCGGGGGCGGTGCCCCGCGGTGCGGGGGGGGCTG
CGAGGGGAACAAAGGCTGCGTGCGGGGTGTGTGCGTGGGGGGGTGAGCAGGGGGTGTGGGCGCGTCGGTC
GGGCTGCAACCCCCCCTGCACCCCCCTCCCCGAGTTGCTGAGCACGGCCCGGCTTCGGGTGCGGGGCTCC
GTACGGGGCGTGGCGCGGGGCTCGCCGTGCCGGGCGGGGGGTGGCGGCAGGTGGGGGTGCCGGGCGGGGC
GGGGCCGCCTCGGGCCGGGGAGGGCTCGGGGGAGGGGCGCGGCGGCCCCCGGAGCGCCGGCGGCTGTCGA
GGCGCGGCGAGCCGCAGCCATTGCCTTTTATGGTAATCGTGCGAGAGGGCGCAGGGACTTCCTTTGTCCC
AAATCTGTGCGGAGCCGAAATCTGGGAGGCGCCGCCGCACCCCCTCTAGCGGGCGCGGGGCGAAGCGGTG
CGGCGCCGGCAGGAAGGAAATGGGCGGGGAGGGCCTTCGTGCGTCGCCGCGCCGCCGTCCCCTTCTCCCT
CTCCAGCCTCGGGGCTGTCCGCGGGGGGACGGCTGCCTTCGGGGGGGACGGGGCAGGGCGGGGTTCGGCT
TCTGGCGTGTGACCGGCGGCTCTAGCGCCTCTGCTAACCATGTTCATGCCTTCTTCTTTTTCCTACAGCT
CCTGGGCAACGTGCTGGTTGTTGTGCTGTCTCATCATTTTGGCAAAGAATTGCGGCCGTCTCAGGCCGAG
TTCGGTACCGCCACCATGTTCGTGTTCCTGGTGCTCCTGCCTCTGGTGAGCAGCCAGTGCGTGAACCTGA
TCACCCGAACCCAGTCCTACACCAACAGCTTTACACGGGGCGTGTACTACCCTGACAAGGTGTTCAGATC
TAGCGTCCTGCACAGCACTCAGGACCTCTTCCTGCCGTTCTTCAGCAACGTGACATGGTTCCACGCCATC
AGCGGCACAAACGGAACCAAGCGGTTTGATAACCCCGTCCTGCCATTCAATGATGGAGTTTACTTCGCCA
GTACCGAGAAGAGTAACATCATCCGGGGCTGGATCTTCGGCACCACCCTGGATAGCAAAACACAGAGCCT
CCTGATCGTGAACAATGCCACGAACGTCGTGATCAAGGTGTGCGAGTTCCAGTTTTGCAATGATCCTTTC
CTGGATGTGTACTACCACAAGAACAACAAGAGCTGGATGGAAAGCGAGTTCAGAGTCTACAGCAGCGCCA
ACAACTGCACATTCGAGTACGTCTCTCAGCCTTTTCTGATGGACCTTGAGGGGAAACAAGGCAACTTCAA
GAACCTGAGAGAATTCGTGTTCAAGAACATCGACGGCTACTTCAAAATCTACTCCAAGCACACACCCATC
AACCTGGGCCGGGACCTCCCTCAGGGCTTCAGCGCCCTGGAACCCCTGGTCGACCTGCCCATAGGCATCA
ACATAACGCGGTTCCAAACCCTGCTGGCCCTGCATAGATCCTACCTGACTCCTGGCGACAGCAGCAGCGG
ATGGACCGCCGGAGCTGCAGCCTACTATGTGGGCTACCTGCAACCTAGAACCTTCCTGCTGAAGTACAAC
GAGAACGGCACAATCACAGACGCCGTCGACTGCGCCCTGGACCCTCTCTCTGAGACAAAGTGCACCCTGA
AGTCCTTCACCGTGGAAAAGGGCATCTACCAGACCAGCAACTTCCGGGTGCAGCCTACAGAGAGCATCGT
GCGATTTCCAAACATTACCAACCTCTGCCCCTTCGACGAGGTGTTTAACGCCACAAGATTTGCCTCCGTT
TACGCCTGGAATAGAAAGAGAATCAGCAATTGTGTGGCCGACTACTCCGTGCTGTATAACTTCGCCCCTT
TCTTCGCCTTCAAGTGCTACGGCGTTTCCCCAACAAAGCTGAATGACCTGTGCTTCACCAACGTGTACGC
CGACTCCTTCGTAATTAGAGGCAATGAGGTGTCCCAGATCGCACCAGGCCAGACCGGTAACATCGCTGAC
TACAACTATAAGCTGCCTGATGATTTTACAGGCTGCGTGATCGCCTGGAACTCCAACAAGCTGGATAGCA
AGGTGGGCGGCAACTACAACTACAGATACCGGCTGTTTCGCAAGTCTAACCTGAAACCTTTCGAGAGAGA
CATCTCCACAGAGATCTACCAGGCCGGTAACAAGCCTTGTAACGGGGTGGCCGGCGTGAACTGTTACTTC
CCTCTGCAAAGCTACGGCTTCCGGCCTACCTATGGAGTCGGCCACCAGCCATACCGGGTGGTCGTGCTGT
CCTTCGAGTTACTCCACGCCCCCGCCACCGTCTGCGGTCCTAAGAAGTCCACCAATCTGGTTAAGAACAA
ATGCGTGAACTTCAACTTCAACGGCCTGACCGGGACCGGCGTGCTGACCGAAAGCAACAAAAAGTTCCTC
CCCTTCCAGCAGTTCGGCCGTGATATCGCTGACACCACAGATGCCGTCAGAGATCCACAGACCCTGGAAA
TCCTGGATATTACACCCTGCTCCTTCGGAGGAGTTTCTGTGATCACCCCCGGGACCAATACCAGCAACCA
GGTGGCTGTGCTGTACCAAGGTGTTAACTGCACCGAGGTTCCTGTGGCCATCCACGCCGATCAGCTGACA
CCTACTTGGAGAGTGTACTCCACTGGCTCCAATGTGTTCCAGACCAGGGCCGGATGTCTGATCGGCGCCG
AGTACGTGAATAACAGTTACGAGTGCGACATCCCTATCGGCGCCGGCATCTGTGCCAGCTACCAGACCCA
GACAAAGAGCCATAGACGGGCTAGATCTGTAGCTAGCCAGAGCATCATCGCCTACACCATGAGCCTGGGC
GCAGAGAACAGCGTGGCCTATTCCAACAACTCTATCGCCATTCCCACCAACTTTACAATTAGCGTCACAA
CAGAGATCCTGCCCGTGAGCATGACCAAGACCAGCGTGGACTGTACAATGTACATCTGTGGCGACAGCAC
TGAATGCAGCAACCTGCTGCTGCAATACGGCTCCTTTTGCACCCAACTGAAGCGGGCGCTGACCGGAATC
GCCGTGGAACAGGACAAAAATACCCAGGAGGTGTTCGCCCAAGTGAAGCAGATCTACAAGACCCCACCTA
TCAAGTACTTCGGCGGCTTTAACTTTAGCCAGATTCTCCCTGATCCTTCTAAGCCTAGCAAGCGGAGCTT
TATCGAGGATCTGCTGTTCAACAAGGTCACCCTGGCCGATGCCGGCTTTATCAAACAGTATGGCGATTGT
CTGGGCGACATAGCCGCCAGAGATCTGATCTGCGCCCAGAAATTCAACGGCCTGACAGTTCTCCCACCTC
TGCTGACCGACGAGATGATCGCTCAGTACACCTCTGCCCTGCTGGCTGGCACCATCACATCTGGGTGGAC
ATTTGGCGCCGGCGCCGCCCTGCAGATCCCCTTTGCCATGCAGATGGCCTATAGATTCAACGGAATCGGC
GTGACCCAGAACGTGCTGTATGAAAACCAGAAGCTGATCGCTAACCAGTTCAATTCTGCCATCGGCAAGA
TCCAGGACTCCCTCTCCTCTACCGCCAGCGCCCTGGGCAAACTGCAGGACGTGGTGAATCACAACGCCCA
AGCCCTGAACACCCTGGTGAAGCAGCTCAGCAGCAAGTTTGGCGCCATCAGCTCTGTGCTGAACGATATC
CTGTCTAGACTGGACAAGGTGGAAGCCGAAGTCCAGATCGATAGACTGATCACAGGCAGACTGCAGTCCC
TGCAAACCTACGTGACCCAACAGCTGATCAGGGCCGCTGAAATAAGAGCCAGCGCCAATCTCGCCGCTAC
CAAGATGTCCGAGTGTGTGCTGGGACAGTCTAAACGCGTTGACTTCTGCGGCAAAGGCTATCACCTGATG
AGCTTCCCCCAGAGCGCGCCGCACGGCGTGGTGTTCCTGCATGTGACATACGTGCCTGCCCAAGAGAAGA
ATTTCACAACCGCCCCTGCCATCTGCCACGACGGCAAGGCCCACTTCCCAAGAGAGGGCGTTTTCGTTTC
CAATGGCACACACTGGTTCGTGACACAAAGAAACTTCTACGAACCCCAGATTATCACCACCGACAACACC
TTCGTGAGTGGCAATTGTGACGTGGTCATCGGAATCGTGAACAACACAGTGTACGACCCTCTGCAACCTG
AGCTGGACTCTTTTAAGGAAGAGCTGGACAAGTACTTTAAAAACCACACCAGCCCCGATGTGGACCTGGG
CGACATCAGTGGCATTAACGCCAGCGTGGTGAACATCCAAAAGGAAATCGACAGACTGAACGAGGTGGCC
AAGAACCTGAACGAGTCCCTGATCGACCTGCAGGAGCTCGGCAAATACGAGCAGGGATCCGGATACATCC
CCGAGGCCCCCAGAGATGGCCAGGCCTACGTGCGGAAGGACGGCGAGTGGGTACTGCTGAGCACATTCCT
GGGCAGATCCCTGGAGGTGCTGTTCCAGGGCCCAGGCCATCACCACCATCACCACCATCATAGCGCCTGG
TCCCACCCCCAGTTCGAGAAGGGCGGCGGTAGTGGAGGGGGCGGATCTGGCGGCTCAGCTTGGAGCCACC
CCCAGTTCGAAAAGTGATAATGACTCGAGCGATAATTCACTCCTCAGGTGCAGGCTGCCTATCAGAAGGT
GGTGGCTGGTGTGGCCAATGCCCTGGCTCACAAATACCACTGAGATCTTTTTCCCTCTGCCAAAAATTAT
GGGGACATCATGAAGCCCCTTGAGCATCTGACTTCTGGCTAATAAAGGAAATTTATTTTCATTGCAATAG
TGTGTTGGAATTTTTTGTGTCTCTCACTCGGAAGGACATATGGGAGGGCAAATCATTTAAAACATCAGAA
TGAGTATTTGGTTTAGAGTTTGGCAACATATGCCCATATGCTGGCTGCCATGAACAAAGGTTGGCTATAA
AGAGGTCATCAGTATATGAAACAGCCCCCTGCTGTCCATTCCTTATTCCATAGAAAAGCCTTGACTTGAG
GTTAGATTTTTTTTATATTTTGTTTTGTGTTATTTTTTTCTTTAACATCCCTAAAATTTTCCTTACATGT
TTTACTAGCCAGATTTTTCCTCCTCTCCTGACTACTCCCAGTCATAGCTGTCCCTCTTCTCTTATGGAGA
TCCCTCGACCTGCAGCCCAAGCTTGGCGTAATCATGGTCATAGCTGTTTCCTGTGTGAAATTGTTATCCG
CTCACAATTCCACACAACATACGAGCCGGAAGCATAAAGTGTAAAGCCTGGGGTGCCTAATGAGTGAGCT
AACTCACATTAATTGCGTTGCGCTCACTGCCCGCTTTCCAGTCGGGAAACCTGTCGTGCCAGCGGATCGA
TCCGCTGCATTAATGAATCGGCCAACGCGCGGGGAGAGGCGGTTTGCGTATTGGGCGCTCTTCCGCTTCC
TCGCTCACTGACTCGCTGCGCTCGGTCGTTCGGCTGCGGCGAGCGGTATCAGCTCACTCAAAGGCGGTAA
TACGGTTATCCACAGAATCAGGGGATAACGCAGGAAAGAACATGTGAGCAAAAGGCCAGCAAAAGGCCAG
GAACCGTAAAAAGGCCGCGTTGCTGGCGTTTTTCCATAGGCTCCGCCCCCCTGACGAGCATCACAAAAAT
CGACGCTCAAGTCAGAGGTGGCGAAACCCGACAGGACTATAAAGATACCAGGCGTTTCCCCCTGGAAGCT
CCCTCGTGCGCTCTCCTGTTCCGACCCTGCCGCTTACCGGATACCTGTCCGCCTTTCTCCCTTCGGGAAG
CGTGGCGCTTTCTCATAGCTCACGCTGTAGGTATCTCAGTTCGGTGTAGGTCGTTCGCTCCAAGCTGGGC
TGTGTGCACGAACCCCCCGTTCAGCCCGACCGCTGCGCCTTATCCGGTAACTATCGTCTTGAGTCCAACC
CGGTAAGACACGACTTATCGCCACTGGCAGCAGCCACTGGTAACAGGATTAGCAGAGCGAGGTATGTAGG
CGGTGCTACAGAGTTCTTGAAGTGGTGGCCTAACTACGGCTACACTAGAAGAACAGTATTTGGTATCTGC
GCTCTGCTGAAGCCAGTTACCTTCGGAAAAAGAGTTGGTAGCTCTTGATCCGGCAAACAAACCACCGCTG
GTAGCGGTGGTTTTTTTGTTTGCAAGCAGCAGATTACGCGCAGAAAAAAAGGATCTCAAGAAGATCCTTT
GATCTTTTCTACGGGGTCTGACGCTCAGTGGAACGAAAACTCACGTTAAGGGATTTTGGTCATGAGATTA
TCAAAAAGGATCTTCACCTAGATCCTTTTAAATTAAAAATGAAGTTTTAAATCAATCTAAAGTATATATG
AGTAAACTTGGTCTGACAGTTACCAATGCTTAATCAGTGAGGCACCTATCTCAGCGATCTGTCTATTTCG
TTCATCCATAGTTGCCTGACTCCCCGTCGTGTAGATAACTACGATACGGGAGGGCTTACCATCTGGCCCC
AGTGCTGCAATGATACCGCGAGACCCACGCTCACCGGCTCCAGATTTATCAGCAATAAACCAGCCAGCCG
GAAGGGCCGAGCGCAGAAGTGGTCCTGCAACTTTATCCGCCTCCATCCAGTCTATTAATTGTTGCCGGGA
AGCTAGAGTAAGTAGTTCGCCAGTTAATAGTTTGCGCAACGTTGTTGCCATTGCTACAGGCATCGTGGTG
TCACGCTCGTCGTTTGGTATGGCTTCATTCAGCTCCGGTTCCCAACGATCAAGGCGAGTTACATGATCCC
CCATGTTGTGCAAAAAAGCGGTTAGCTCCTTCGGTCCTCCGATCGTTGTCAGAAGTAAGTTGGCCGCAGT
GTTATCACTCATGGTTATGGCAGCACTGCATAATTCTCTTACTGTCATGCCATCCGTAAGATGCTTTTCT
GTGACTGGTGAGTACTCAACCAAGTCATTCTGAGAATAGTGTATGCGGCGACCGAGTTGCTCTTGCCCGG
CGTCAATACGGGATAATACCGCGCCACATAGCAGAACTTTAAAAGTGCTCATCATTGGAAAACGTTCTTC
GGGGCGAAAACTCTCAAGGATCTTACCGCTGTTGAGATCCAGTTCGATGTAACCCACTCGTGCACCCAAC
TGATCTTCAGCATCTTTTACTTTCACCAGCGTTTCTGGGTGAGCAAAAACAGGAAGGCAAAATGCCGCAA
AAAAGGGAATAAGGGCGACACGGAAATGTTGAATACTCATACTCTTCCTTTTTCAATATTATTGAAGCAT
TTATCAGGGTTATTGTCTCATGAGCGGATACATATTTGAATGTATTTAGAAAAATAAACAAATAGGGGTT
CCGCGCACATTTCCCCGAAAAGTGCCACCTGG
